>Addgene plasmid #219408 | pKL1-100 | addgene full sequence | sequence record 434484 | Addgene NGS Result
AACGGAATTCAGACGCTGCTCTCGAGACGCTGCTCTCGAGACGCTGCTCTCGAGACGCTGCTCGGATCCC
AGATCCGCCAGGCGTGTATATATAGCGTGGATGGCCAGGCAACTTTAGTGCTGACACATACAGGCATATA
TATATGTGTGCGACGACACATGATCATATGGCATGCATGTGCTCTGTATGTATATAAAACTCTTGTTTTC
TTCTTTTCTCTAAATATTCTTTCCTTATACATTAGGACCTTTGCAGCATAAATTACTATACTTCTATAGA
CACACAAACACAAATACACACACTAAAGATCTATGTCTAAAGGTGAAGAATTATTCACTGGTGTTGTCCC
AATTTTGGTTGAATTAGATGGTGATGTTAATGGTCACAAATTTTCTGTCTCCGGTGAAGGTGAAGGTGAT
GCTACTTACGGTAAATTGACCTTAAAATTGATTTGTACTACTGGTAAATTGCCAGTTCCATGGCCAACCT
TAGTCACTACTTTAGGTTATGGTTTGCAATGTTTTGCTAGATACCCAGATCATATGAAACAACATGACTT
TTTCAAGTCTGCCATGCCAGAAGGTTATGTTCAAGAAAGAACTATTTTTTTCAAAGATGACGGTAACTAC
AAGACCAGAGCTGAAGTCAAGTTTGAAGGTGATACCTTAGTTAATAGAATCGAATTAAAAGGTATTGATT
TTAAAGAAGGTGGTAACATTTTAGGTCACAAATTGGAATACAACTATAACTCTCACAATGTTTACATCAC
TGCTGACAAACAAAAGAATGGTATCAAAGCTAACTTCAAAATTAGACACAACATTGAAGATGGTGGTGTT
CAATTAGCTGACCATTATCAACAAAATACTCCAATTGGTGATGGTCCAGTCTTGTTACCAGACAACCATT
ACTTATCCTATCAATCTGCCTTATCCAAAGATCCAAACGAAAAGAGAGATCACATGGTCTTGTTAGAATT
TGTTACTGCTGCTGGTATTACCCATGGTATGGATGAATTGTACAAAGGATCCTAACTCGAGATCCGCTCT
AACCGAAAAGGAAGGAGTTAGACAACCTGAAGTCTAGGTCCCTATTTATTTTTTTATAGTTATGTTAGTA
TTAAGAACGTTATTTATATTTCAAATTTTTCTTTTTTTTCTGTACAGACGCGTGTACGCATGTAACATTA
TACTGAAAACCTTGCTTGAGAAGGTTTTGGGACGCTCGAAGGCTGCCAATGAGACGACGGGGTCATCACG
GCTCATCATGCGCCAAACAAATGTGTGCAATACACGCTCGGATGACTGCATGATGACCGCACTGACTGGG
GACAGCAGATCCACCTAAGCCTGTGAGAGAAGCAGACACCCGACAGATCAAGGCAGTTAACTAGTGCACT
GCAGTACACGGTTTCCTTGAAATTTTTTTGATTCGGTAATCTCCGAACAGAAGGAAGAACGAAGGAAGGA
GCACAGACTTAGATTGGTATATATACGCATATGTAGTGTTGAAGAAACATGAAATTGCCCAGTATTCTTA
ACCCAACTGCACAGAACAAAAACGTGCAGGAAACGAAGATAAATCATGTCGAAAGCTACATATAAGGAAC
GTGCTGCTACTCATCCTAGTCCTGTTGCTGCCAAGCTATTTAATATCATGCACGAAAAGCAAACAAACTT
GTGTGCTTCATTGGATGTTCGTACCACCAAGGAATTACTGGAGTTAGTTGAAGCATTAGGTCCCAAAATT
TGTTTACTAAAAACACATGTGGATATCTTGACTGATTTTTCCATGGAGGGCACAGTTAAGCCGCTAAAGG
CATTATCCGCCAAGTACAATTTTTTACTCTTCGAGGACAGAAAATTTGCTGACATTGGTAATACAGTCAA
ATTGCAGTACTCTGCGGGTGTATACAGAATAGCAGAATGGGCAGACATTACGAATGCACACGGTGTGGTG
GGCCCAGGTATTGTTAGCGGTTTGAAGCAGGCGGCAGAAGAAGTAACAAAGGAACCTAGAGGCCTTTTGA
TGTTAGCAGAATTGTCATGCAAGGGCTCCCTATCTACTGGAGAATATACTAAGGGTACTGTTGACATTGC
GAAGAGCGACAAAGATTTTGTTATCGGCTTTATTGCTCAAAGAGACATGGGTGGAAGAGATGAAGGTTAC
GATTGGTTGATTATGACACCCGGTGTGGGTTTAGATGACAAGGGAGATGCATTGGGTCAACAGTATAGAA
CCGTGGATGATGTGGTTTCTACAGGATCTGACATTATTATTGTTGGAAGAGGACTATTTGCAAAGGGAAG
GGATGCTAAGGTAGAGGGTGAACGTTACAGAAAAGCAGGCTGGGAAGCATATTTGAGAAGATGCGGCCAG
CAAAACTAAAAAACTGTATTATAAGTAAATGCATGTATACTAAACTCACAAATTAGAGCTTCAATTTAAT
TATATCAGTTATTACCCGAGTAGAGCACTTGAATCCACTGCCCCGGGAATCTCGGTCGTAATGATTTCTA
TAATGACGAAAAAAAAAAAATTGGAAAGAAAAAGCTTCATGGCCTTTATAAAAAGGAACTATCCAATACC
TCGCCAGAACCAAGTAACAGTATTTTACGGGGCACAAATCAAGAACAATAAGACAGGACTGTAAAGATGG
ACGCATTGAACTCCAAAGAACAACAAGAGTTCCAAAAAGTAGTGGAACAAAAGCAAATGAAGGATTTCAT
GCGTTTGTACTCTAATCTGGTAGAAAGATGTTTCACAGACTGTGTCAATGACTTCACAACATCAAAGCTA
ACCAATAAGGAACAAACATGCATCATGAAGTGCTCAGAAAAGTTCTTGAAGCATAGCGAACGTGTAGGGC
AGCGTTTCCAAGAACAAAACGCTGCCTTGGGACAAGGCTTGGGCCGATAAGGTGTACTGGCGTATATATA
TCTAATTATGTATCTCTGGTGTAGCCCATTTTTAGCATGTAAATATAAAGACCGAGCGGCCGCGATTATC
AAAAAGGATCTTCACCTAGATCCTTTTAAATTAAAAATGAAGTTTTAAATCAATCTAAAGTATATATGAG
TAAACTTGGTCTGACAGTTACCAATGCTTAATCAGTGAGGCACCTATCTCAGCGATCTGTCTATTTCGTT
CATCCATAGTTGCCTGACTCCCCGTCGTGTAGATAACTACGATACGGGAGGGCTTACCATCTGGCCCCAG
TGCTGCAATGATACCGCGGGACCCACGCTCACCGGCTCCAGATTTATCAGCAATAAACCAGCCAGCCGGA
AGGGCCGAGCGCAGAAGTGGTCCTGCAACTTTATCCGCCTCCATCCAGTCTATTAATTGTTGCCGGGAAG
CTAGAGTAAGTAGTTCGCCAGTTAATAGTTTGCGCAACGTTGTTGCCATTGCTACAGGCATCGTGGTGTC
ACGCTCGTCGTTTGGTATGGCTTCATTCAGCTCCGGTTCCCAACGATCAAGGCGAGTTACATGATCCCCC
ATGTTGTGCAAAAAAGCGGTTAGCTCCTTCGGTCCTCCGATCGTTGTCAGAAGTAAGTTGGCCGCAGTGT
TATCACTCATGGTTATGGCAGCACTGCATAATTCTCTTACTGTCATGCCATCCGTAAGATGCTTTTCTGT
GACTGGTGAGTACTCAACCAAGTCATTCTGAGAATAGTGTATGCGGCGACCGAGTTGCTCTTGCCCGGCG
TCAATACGGGATAATACCGCGCCACATAGCAGAACTTTAAAAGTGCTCATCATTGGAAAACGTTCTTCGG
GGCGAAAACTCTCAAGGATCTTACCGCTGTTGAGATCCAGTTCGATGTAACCCACTCGTGCACCCAACTG
ATCTTCAGCATCTTTTACTTTCACCAGCGTTTCTGGGTGAGCAAAAACAGGAAGGCAAAATGCCGCAAAA
AAGGGAATAAGGGCGACACGGAAATGTTGAATACTCATACTCTTCCTTTTTCAATATTATTGAAGCATTT
ATCAGGGTTATTGTCTCATGAGCGGATACATATTTGAATGTATTTAGAAAAATAAACAAATAGGGGTTCC
GCGCACATTTCCCCGAAAAGTGCCACCTGTCATGACCAAAATCCCTTAACGTGAGTTTTCGTTCCACTGA
GCGTCAGACCCCGTAGAAAAGATCAAAGGATCTTCTTGAGATCCTTTTTTTCTGCGCGTAATCTGCTGCT
TGCAAACAAAAAAACCACCGCTACCAGCGGTGGTTTGTTTGCCGGATCAAGAGCTACCAACTCTTTTTCC
GAAGGTAACTGGCTTCAGCAGAGCGCAGATACCAAATACTGTTCTTCTAGTGTAGCCGTAGTTAGGCCAC
CACTTCAAGAACTCTGTAGCACCGCCTACATACCTCGCTCTGCTAATCCTGTTACCAGTGGCTGCTGCCA
GTGGCGATAAGTCGTGTCTTACCGGGTTGGACTCAAGACGATAGTTACCGGATAAGGCGCAGCGGTCGGG
CTGAACGGGGGGTTCGTGCACACAGCCCAGCTTGGAGCGAACGACCTACACCGAACTGAGATACCTACAG
CGTGAGCTATGAGAAAGCGCCACGCTTCCCGAAGGGAGAAAGGCGGACAGGTATCCGGTAAGCGGCAGGG
TCGGAACAGGAGAGCGCACGAGGGAGCTTCCAGGGGGAAACGCCTGGTATCTTTATAGTCCTGTCGGGTT
TCGCCACCTCTGACTTGAGCGTCGATTTTTGTGATGCTCGTCAGGGGGGCGGAGCCTATGGAAAAACGCC
AGCAACGCGGCCTTTTTACGGTTCCTGGCCTTTTGCTGGCCTTTTGCTCACATGTTCTTTCCTGCGTTAT
CCCCTGATTCTGTGGATAACCGTGCGGCCGCCAATGCTAAATTCGAGTGAAACACAGGAAGATCAGAAAA
TCCTCATTTCATCCATATTAACAATAATTTCAAATGTTTATTTGCATTATTTGAAACTAGGCAAGACAAG
CAACGAAACGTTTTTGAAAATTTTGAGTATTTTCAATAAATTTGTAGAGGACTCAGATATTGAAAAAAAG
CTACAGCAATTAATACTTGATAAGAAGAGTATTGAGAAGGGCAACGGTTCATCATCTCATGGATCTGCAC
ATGAACAAACACCAGAGTCAAACGACGTTGAAATTGAGGCTACTGCGCCAATTGATGACAATACAGACGA
TGATAACAAACCGAAGTTATCTGATGTAGAAAAGGATTAAAGATGCTAAGAGATAGTGATGATATTTCAT
AAATAATGTAATTCTATATATGTTAATTACCTTTTTTGCGAGGCATATTTATGGTGAAGGATAAGTTTTG
ACCATCAAAGAAGGTTAATGTGGCTGTGGTTTCAGGGTCCATAAAGCCCACATGGATAACATTACCCCTG
AATTCGCATCTAGATGGTAGAGCCACAAACAGCCGGTACAAGCAACGATCTCCAGGACCATCTGAATCAT
GCGCGGATGACACGAACTCACGACGGCGATCACAGACATTAACCCACAGTACAGACACTGCGACAACGTG
GCAATTCGTCGCAATACCGTCTCACTGAACTGGCCGATAATTGCAGACG
Features (pLannotate 1.2.2; 9 found; start..end, strand, type, name):
    313..1026    +  CDS            YPet: yellow fluorescent protein optimized for FRET with CyPet (Nguyen and Daugherty, 2005)
   1042..1231    +  terminator     CYC1 terminator: S. cerevisiae CYC1; transcription terminator for CYC1
   1409..1585    +  promoter       URA3 promoter (fragment): S. cerevisiae URA3
   1586..2389    +  CDS            URA3: orotidine-5'-phosphate decarboxylase, required for uracil biosynthesis; S. cerevisiae URA3; yeast auxotrophic marker, counterselectable with 5-fluoroorotic acid (5-FOA)
   2657..2917    +  CDS            TIM9: TIM9_YEAST - Experimental evidence at protein level: Swiss-Prot protein existence level 1. Mitochondrial intermembrane chaperone that participates in the import and insertion of multi-pass transmembrane proteins into the mitochondrial inner membrane. Also required for the transfer of beta- barrel precursors from the TOM complex to the sorting and assembly machinery (SAM complex) of the outer membrane. Acts as a chaperone-like protein that protects the hydrophobic precursors from aggregation and guide them through the mitochondrial intermembrane space. Compared to TIM10, it may have a strong st
   3098..3958    -  CDS            AmpR: β-lactamase; bla; confers resistance to ampicillin, carbenicillin, and related antibiotics
   3959..4063    -  promoter       AmpR promoter: bla
   4166..4754    +  rep_origin     ori: high-copy-number ColE1/pMB1/pBR322/pUC origin of replication
   4861..5217    +  CDS            GEA2 (fragment): GEA2_YEAST - Experimental evidence at protein level: Swiss-Prot protein existence level 1. Activates the ARF proteins by exchanging bound GDP for free GTP. Plays a role in maintaining mitochondrial morphology (PubMed:25190516). From Saccharomyces cerevisiae (strain ATCC 204508 / S288c) (Baker's yeast).
