[The description below was written by a language model from this plasmid's Addgene catalogue record and pLannotate feature annotations shown in this document.]
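Description:
pKL1-100 is a yeast integrating reporter plasmid built by Golden Gate assembly on a URA3 integrating backbone and intended for Saccharomyces cerevisiae. In E. coli it is maintained as a high-copy plasmid through a ColE1/pUC-type origin and selected with ampicillin via the bla (AmpR) gene and its promoter. No yeast replication origin (2μ or CEN/ARS) is annotated, consistent with a vector that must integrate into the chromosome to persist. Yeast transformants are selected by uracil prototrophy through the URA3 marker with its own promoter fragment; URA3 is also counterselectable with 5-FOA. The feature table also detects TIM9 and a fragment of GEA2. These are yeast genomic sequences lying on either side of the bacterial backbone, and they plausibly represent URA3-locus flanking homology that directs integration, although the record does not state this.

The payload is a synthetic transcriptional reporter described as four copies of the "42-10" zinc finger operator placed upstream of a minimal CYC1 promoter, driving the yellow fluorescent protein Venus and ending in the CYC1 terminator. The operator array and minimal promoter are not annotated in the feature table and presumably occupy the unannotated region upstream of the fluorescent protein coding sequence. That coding sequence is labelled YPet by the automated annotation, a close YFP relative, whereas the catalogue entry names it Venus. Because a minimal promoter has little activity on its own, fluorescence should depend on a cognate synthetic zinc finger activator binding the operators and recruiting the transcription machinery. The construct is used as a readout of zinc finger activator function. The multi-operator layout suits studies of how cooperative assembly of transcription factors shapes regulatory specificity in synthetic gene circuits.
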