Addgene plasmid #219408: pKL1-100
Purpose: Reporter gene (4 operators) for zinc finger activator
Depositing lab: Ahmad Khalil. Depositing organization: Boston University Main Campus. Publication: Cooperative assembly confers regulatory specificity and long-term genetic circuit stability. Bragdon MDJ, Patel N, Chuang J, Levien E, Bashor CJ, Khalil AS. Cell. 2023 Aug 31;186(18):3810-3825.e18. doi: 10.1016/j.cell.2023.07.012. Epub 2023 Aug 7. PubMed 37552983.
Backbone
  Vector backbone: URA3 Integrating Vector
  Vector type: Yeast Expression
  Selectable markers: URA3
Growth in bacteria
  Bacterial resistance: Ampicillin, 100 μg/mL
  Growth temperature: 37°C
  Growth strain: DH5alpha
  Copy number: High Copy
Gene/Insert
  Gene/Insert name: (42-10 op)x4-minCyc1-Venus-tCyc1
  Species: S. cerevisiae (budding yeast)
  Cloning method: Golden Gate
Terms and licenses: Academic/Nonprofit Terms; Industry Terms: Not Available to Industry
How to cite: pKL1-100 was a gift from Ahmad Khalil (Addgene plasmid # 219408 ; http://n2t.net/addgene:219408 ; RRID:Addgene_219408)
